>Addgene plasmid #91701 | pLIX402 caPHF2 | addgene partial sequence | sequence record 178355 | Addgene Partial NGS Result
GTGCAATGTAACATCAGAGATTTTGAGACACGGGCCAGAGCTGCCAGGAAACAGCTATGACCATGTAATA
CGACTCACTATAGGGGATATCAGCTGGATGGCAAATAATGATTTTATTTTGACTGATAGTGACCTGTTCG
TTGCAACAAATTGATGAGCAATTATTTTTTATAATGCCAACTTTGTACAAAAAAGCAGAAGGGCCGTCAA
GGCCCACCATGGCGACGGTGCCCGTGTACTGCGTCTGCCGGCTCCCCTACGACGTTACCCGCTTCATGAT
CGAGTGCGACGCCTGCAAGGACTGGTTCCACGGCAGCTGTGTTGGGGTGGAAGAGGAGGAGGCGCCCGAC
ATCGACATATACCACTGCCCAAACTGTGAGAAAACCCATGGGAAGTCCACCTTAAAGAAGAAGCGGACCT
GGCACAAACACGGCCCGGGGCAAGCGCCTGACGTCAAGCCCGTGCAGAATGGCAGCCAGCTCTTCATCAA
GGAGCTGCGGAGCCGGACCTTTCCCAGTGCTGAAGACGTGGTGGCCCGTGTGCCAGGAAGTCAGCTCACG
CTGGGCTACATGGAGGAGCACGGCTTCACCGAGCCCATCCTCGTCCCTAAGAAAGACGGGCTGGGTCTGG
CTGTCCCGGCCCCCACGTTCTATGTCAGTGACGTCGAGAACTACGTGGGGCCGGAACGGAGTGTGGATGT
GACAGATGTCACCAAGCAGAAGGACTGCAAGATGAAGCTGAAGGAGTTTGTGGACTATTACTACAGCACC
AACCGCAAGCGGGTCCTCAACGTCACCAACCTCGAGTTCTCTGACACCCGAATGTCCAGCTTCGTGGAGC
CACCTGACATTGTAAAGAAACTGTCATGGGTAGAAAACTACTGGCCAGATGATGCATTGCTGGCCAAGCC
CAAAGTGACCAAGTACTGCCTAATCTGCGTGAAGGACAGTTACACCGACTTCCACATCGACTCTGGGGGC
GCCTCTGCCTGGTACCACGTGCTCAAGGGGGAGAAGACCTTCTATCTCATCAGGCCGGCCTCGGCCAACA
TCTCCCTGTATGAGCGCTGGCGGTCTGCCTCTAACCACAGCGAGATGTTCTTTGCTGACCAGGTCGACAA
ATGCTACAAGTGCATCGTCAAGCAGGGCCAGACCCTCTTCATCCCCTCAGGCTGGATCTACGCCACACTC
ACCCCTGTGGACTGCCTGGCCTTCGCGGGACATTTCCTCCACAGCCTGAGTGTGGAGATGCAGATGAGAG
CATATGAAGTGGAAAGGAGGTTGAAACTGGGCAGCCTGACTCAGTTTCCCAACTTTGAAACTGCGTGCTG
GTACATGGGGAAGCACCTGCTGGAGGCATTCAAAGGCTCTCACAAATCTGGGAAGCAGCTGCCCCCTCAT
CTAGTCCAAGGAGCTAAAATTCTCAATGGTGCTTTCCGATCGTGGACGAAGAAGCAGGCTTTGGCAGAGC
ATGAGGACGAGCTCCCGGAGCACTTCAAACCTTCACAGCTAATCAAAGACCTGGCCAAAGAGATCCGGCT
CAGTGAGAATGCCTCCAAAGCCGTCCGACCGGAAGTGAATACTGTCGCCTCGTCAGATGAGGTGTGTGAC
GGGGACCGGGAGAAGGAGGAGCCCCCGTCTCCCATTGAGGCCACCCCGCCTCAATCCCTCCTGGAGAAAG
TGTCCAAAAAAAAGACTCCCAAAACTGTGAAGATGCCCAAGCCATCCAAAATCCCCAAGCCCCCGAAGCC
CCCTAAGCCCCCAAGGCCCCCCAAAACGCTGAAGCTCAAAGATGGAGGCAAGAAGAAAGGGAAGAAGTCC
CGGGAGTCAGCCTCACCCACCATCCCCAACCTGGACCTGCTCGAAGCCCACACCAAGGAGGCACTGACCA
AGATGGAGCCGCCCAAGAAGGGCAAGGCCACAAAGAGTGTCCTGAGTGTGCCCAACAAAGATGTGGTTCA
CATGCAGAATGATGTGGAGAGGCTGGAAATTCGAGAGCAAACCAAGAGCAAGTCAGAGGCCAAGTGGAAG
TACAAGAACAGCAAACCTGACTCCTTACTGAAGATGGAAGAGGAGCAGAAGCTAGAGAAGTCGCCTCTAG
CTGGAAACAAAGACAATAAGTTCTCTTTTTCTTTCTCCAACAAGAAACTCCTCGGCTCCAAGGCTCTCAG
GCCCCCGACGAGCCCTGGTGTGTTCGGGGCCTTGCAGAACTTCAAGGAGGACAAGCCCAAGCCCGTGCGG
GATGAGTATGAGTACGTGTCGGATGACGGTGAGCTCAAGATCGACGAGTTTCCCATCAGGAGGAAGAAAA
ACGCCCCGAAAAGGGACTTGTCCTTCTTGTTGGATAAGAAGGCTGTGCTGCCCACGCCTGTCACGAAGCC
AAAGCTGGACTCGGCAGCGTACAAGAGTGATGACTCCTCGGACGAGGGTTCGCTGCACATCGACACAGAC
ACCAAGCCCGGCCGCAATGCCAGAGTCAAGAAGGAGGATGGGAGCTCGGCAGCTGGCATCTTGGACCTGC
TGCAGGCCAGTGAGGAGGTTGGCGCGCTGGAGTACAACCCCAGCAGCCAGCCCCCGGCCTCCCCCAGCAC
ACAGGAAGCCATTCAGGGAATGCTGTCCATGGCCAACCTGCAGGCCTCCGACTCCTGCCTGCAGACCACG
TGGGGAGCTGGCCAGGCCAAGGGGAGCTCGCTGGCTGCCCATGGTGCCCGGAAGAATGGGGGTGGCAGTG
GCAAGAGTGCAGGCAAACGACTGCTGAAGAGGGCTGCCAAGAACAGTGTCGACCTGGACGACTACGAGGA
AGAGCAGGACCACCTGGATGCCTGCTTCAAGGACTCAGACTACGTTTACCCCTCACTGGAGTCAGATGAA
GACAACCCCATCTTTAAGTCCCGGTCGAAGAAAAGGAAAGGCGATGACGACGCTCCCTACAGCCCAACAG
CAAGGGTCGGCCCATCGGTGCCAAGACAGGACAGGCCTGTGCGTGAGGGTACACGGGTGGCTTCCATCGA
GACCGGGCTGGCGGCTGCTGCAGCTAAGTTGTCCCAGCAGGAGGAGCAGAAAAGCAAGAAAAAAAAGGAT
GCCAAGAGGAAGCTGACTCCTAACACCACCTCCCCTTCCACCTCCACCTCCATCTCTGCCGGCACCACCT
CCACCTCCACCACGCCAGCCTCTACCACCCCGGCCTCCACCACCCCGGCCTCCACCAGCACGGCCAGCAG
CCAGGCCTCGCAGGAGGGCAGCTCGCCAGAGCCCCCGCCTGAGTCGCATAGCAGCAGCCTGGCGGACCAT
GAGTACACAGCCGCTGGCACCTTCACCGGGGCCCAGGCTGGCCGCACCTCCCAGCCCATGGCCCCTGGGG
TCTTTCTCACACAGAGGCGGCCCGACGCATCGTCTCCAAACAACAACACCGCTGCCAAAGGAAAACGTAC
GAAAAAGGGCATGGCGACCGCCAAGCAGAGGCTTGGGAAAATTTTGAAAATTCATCGGAACGGGAAACTA
CTCCTTTAATGTACAAAGTTGGCATTATAAAAAAGCATTGCTCATCAATTTGTTGCAACGAACAGGTCAC
TATCAGTCAAAATAAAATCATTATTTGGGGCCCGAGCTTAAGACTGGCCGTCGTTTTACAACGTCGTGAC
TGGGAAAACATCCATGCTAGCGTTAACGCGAGAGTAGGGAACTGCCAGGCATCAAATAAAACGAAAGGCT
CAGTCGGAAGACTGGGCCTTTCGTTTTATCTGTTGTTTGTCGGTGAACGCTCTCCTGAGTAGGACAAATC
CGCCGGGAGCGGATTTGAACGTTGTGAAGCAACGGCCCGGAGGGTGGCGGGCAGGACGCCCGCCATAAAC
TGCCAGGCATCAAACTAAGCAGAAGGCCATCCTGACGGATGGCCTTTTTGCGTTTCTACAAACTCTTCCT
GGCTAGCGGTACGCGTATTAATTGCGTTGCGCTCACTGCCCGCTTTCCAGTCGGGAAACCTGTCGTGCCA
GCTGCATTAATGAATCGGCCAACGCGCGGGGAGAGGCGGTTTGCGTATTGGGCGCTCTTCCGCTTCCTCG
CTCACTGACTCGCTGCGCTCGGTCGTTCGGCTGCGGCGAGCGGTATCAGCTCACTCAAAGGCGGTAATAC
GGTTATCCACAGAATCAGGGGATAACGCAGGAAAGAACATGTGAGCAAAAGGCCAGCAAAAGGCCAGGAA
CCGTAAAAAGGCCGCGTTGCTGGCGTTTTTCCATAGGCTCCGCCCCCCTGACGAGCATCACAAAAATCGA
CGCTCAAGTCAGAGGTGGCGAAACCCGACAGGACTATAAAGATACCAGGCGTTTCCCCCTGGAAGCTCCC
TCGTGCGCTCTCCTGTTCCGACCCTGCCGCTTACCGGATACCTGTCCGCCTTTCTCCCTTCGGGAAGCGT
GGCGCTTTCTCATAGCTCACGCTGTAGGTATCTCAGTTCGGTGTAGGTCGTTCGCTCCAAGCTGGGCTGT
GTGCACGAACCCCCCGTTCAGCCCGACCGCTGCGCCTTATCCGGTAACTATCGTCTTGAGTCCAACCCGG
TAAGACACGACTTATCGCCACTGGCAGCAGCCACTGGTAACAGGATTAGCAGAGCGAGGTATGTAGGCGG
TGCTACAGAGTTCTTGAAGTGGTGGCCTAACTACGGCTACACTAGAAGAACAGTATTTGGTATCTGCGCT
CTGCTGAAGCCAGTTACCTTCGGAAAAAGAGTTGGTAGCTCTTGATCCGGCAAACAAACCACCGCTGGTA
GCGGTGGTTTTTTTGTTTGCAAGCAGCAGATTACGCGCAGAAAAAAAGGATCTCAAGAAGATCCTTTGAT
CTTTTCTACGGGGTCTGACGCTCAGTGGAACGACGCGTAACTCACGTTAAGGGATTTTGGTCATGGGTGG
CTCGAGGGTTATTTGCCGACTACCTTGGTGATCTCGCCTTTCACGTAGTGGACAAATTCTTCCAACTGAT
CTGCGCGCGAGGCCAAGCGATCTTCTTCTTGTCCAAGATAAGCCCRCCTATCTCAGCGATCTGTCTATTT
CGTTCATCCATAGTTGCCTGACTCCCCGTCGTGTAGATAACTACGATACGGGAGGGCTTACCATCTGGCC
CCAGTGCTGCAATGATACCGCGAGACCCACGCTCACCGGCTCCAGATTTATCAGCAATAAACCAGCCAGC
CGGAAGGGCCGAGCGCAGAAGTGGTCCTGCAACTTTATCCGCCTCCATCCAGTCTATTAATTGTTGCCGG
GAAGCTAGAGTAAGTAGTTCGCCAGTTAATAGTTTGCGCAACGTTGTTGCCATTGCTACAGGCATCGTGG
TGTCACGCTCGTCGTTTGGTATGGCTTCATTCAGCTCCGGTTCCCAACGATCAAGGCGAGTTACATGATC
CCCCATGTTGTGCAAAAAAGCGGTTAGCTCCTTCGGTCCTCCGATCGTTGTCAGAAGTAAGTTGGCCGCA
GTGTTATCACTCATGGTTATGGCAGCACTGCATAATTCTCTTACTGTCATGCCATCCGTAAGATGCTTTT
CTGTGACTGGTGAGTACTCAACCAAGTCATTCTGAGAATAGTGTATGCGGCGACCGAGTTGCTCTTGCCC
GGCGTCAATACGGGATAATACCGCGCCACATAGCAGAACTTTAAAAGTGCTCATCATTGGAAAACGTTCT
TCGGGGCGAAAACTCTCAAGGATCTTACCGCTGTTGAGATCCAGTTCGATGTAACCCACTCGTGCACCCA
ACTGATCTTCAGCATCTTTTACTTTCACCAGCGTTTCTGGGTGAGCAAAAACAGGAAGGCAAAATGCCGC
AAAAAAGGGAATAAGGGCGACACGGAAATGTTGAATACTCATACTCTTCCTTTTTCAATATTATTGAAGC
ATTTATCAGGGTTATTGTCTCATGAGCGGATACATATTTGAAAGGCCTCCAAAAAAGCCTCCTCACTACT
TCTGGAATAGCTCAGAGGCCGAGGCGGCCTCGGCCTCTGCATAAATAAAAAAAATTAGTCAGCCATGGGG
CGGAGAATGGGCGGAACTGGGCGGAGTTAGGGGCGGGATGGGCGGAGTTAGGGGCGGGATAGCTAGAGCC
AGACATGATAAGATACATTGATGAGTTTGGACAAACCACAACTAGAATGCAGTGAAAAAAATGCTTTATT
TGTGAAATTTGTGATGCTATTGCTTTATTTGTAACCATTATAAGCTGCAATAAACAAGTTCCTCTCACTC
TCTGATATTCATTTCTTTGCAAGTTATAAATACTGAATAATAAGATGACATGAACTACTACTGCTAGAGA
TTTTCCACACTGACTAAAAGGGTCTGAGGGATCTCTAGTTACCAGAGTCACACAACAGACGGGCACACAC
TACTTGAAGCACTCAAGGCAAGCTTTATTGAGGCTTAAGCAGTGGGTTCCCTAGTTAGCCAGAGAGCTCC
CAGGCTCAGATCTGGTCTAACCAGAGAGACCCAGTACAAGCAAAAAGCAGATCTTGTCTTCGTTGGGAGT
GAATTAGCCCTTCCAGTCCCCCCTTTTCTTTTAAAAAGTGGCTAAGATCTACAGCTGCCTTGTAAGTCAT
TGGTCTTAAAGGTACCTCTAGTCCGGACGCCGAGGCGAAACAGGCGGGGAGGCGGCCCAAAGGGAGATCC
GACTCGTCTGAGGGCGAAGGCGAAGACGCGGAAGAGGCCGCAGAGCCGGCAGCAGGCCGCGGGAAGGAAG
GTCCGCTGGATTGAGGGCCGAAGGGACGTAGCAGAAGGACGTCCCGCGCAGAATCCAGGTGGCAACACAG
GCGAGCAGCCATGGAAAGGACGTCAGCTTCCCCGACAACACCACGGAATTGTCAGTGCCCAACAGCCGAG
CCCCTGTCCAGCAGCGGGCAAGGCAGGCGGCGATGAGTTCCGCCGTGGCAATAGGGAGGGGGAAAGCGAA
AGTCCCGGAAAGGAGCTGACAGGTGGTGGCAATGCCCCAACCAGTGGGGGTTGCGTCAGCAAACACAGTG
CACACCACGCCACGTTGCCTGACAACGGGCCACAACTCCTCATAAAGAGACAGCAACCAGGATTTATACA
AGGAGGAGAAAATGAAAGCCATACGGGAAGCAATAGCATGATACAAAGGCATTAAAGCAGCGTATCCACA
TAGCGTAAAAGGAGCAACATAGTTAAGAATACGATATCTTGGATCGATCCTTACTTAGTTACCCGGGGAG
CATGTCAAGGTCAAAATCGTCAAGAGCGTCAGCAGGCAGCATATCAAGGTCAAAGTCGTCAAGGGCATCG
GCTGGGAGCATGTCTAAGTCAAAATCGTCAAGGGCGTCGGTCGGCCCGCCGCTTTCGCACTTTAGCTGTT
TCTCCAGGCCACATATGATTAGTTCCAGGCCGAAAAGGAAGGCAGGTTCGGCTCCCTGCCGGTCGAACAG
CTCAATTGCTTGTCTCAGAAGTGGGGGCATAGAATCGGTGGTAGGTGTCTCTCTTTCCTCTTTTGCTACT
TGATGCTCCTGTTCCTCCAATACGCAGCCCAGTGTAAAGTGGCCCACGGCGGACAGAGCGTACAGTGCGT
TCTCCAGGGAGAAGCCTTGCTGACACAGGAACGCGAGCTGATTTTCCAGGGTTTCGTACTGTTTCTCTGT
TGGGCGGGTGCCGAGATGCACTTTAGCCCCGTCGCGATGTGAGAGGAGAGCACAGCGGTATGACTTGGCG
TTGTTCCGCAGAAAGTCTTGCCATGACTCGCCTTCCAGGGGGCAGAAGTGGGTATGATGCCTGTCCAGCA
TCTCGATTGGCAGGGCATCGAGCAGGGCCCGCTTGTTCTTCACGTGCCAGTACAGGGTAGGCTGCTCAAC
TCCCAGCTTTTGAGCGAGTTTCCTTGTCGTCAGGCCTTCGATACCGACACCATTGAGTAATTCCAGAGCT
CCGTTTATGACTTTGCTCTTGTCCAGTCTAGACATTGGACCAGGGTTTTCTTCAACATCACCACAAGTGA
GGAGAGAACCTCTACCTTCGGCACCGGGCTTGCGGGTCATGCACCAGGTGCGCGGTCCTTCGGGCACCTC
GACGTCGGCGGTGACGGTGAAGCCGAGCCGCTCGTAGAAGGGGAGGTTGCGGGGCGCGGAGGTCTCCAGG
AAGGCGGGCACCCCGGCGCGCTCGGCCGCCTCCACTCCGGGGAGCACGACGGCGCTGCCCAGACCCTTGC
CCTGGTGGTCGGGCGAGACGCCGACGGTGGCCAGGAACCACGCGGGCTCCTTGGGCCGGTGCGGCGCCAG
GAGGCCTTCCATCTGTTGCTGCGCGGCCAGCCGGGAACCGCTCAACTCGGCCATGCGCGGGCCGATCTCG
GCGAACACCGCCCCCGCTTCGACGCTCTCCGGCGTGGTCCAGACCGCCACCGCGGCGCCGTCGTCCGCGA
CCCACACCTTGCCGATGTCGAGCCCGACGCGCGTGAGGAAGAGTTCTTGCAGCTCGGTGACCCGCTCGAT
GTGGCGGTCCGGATCGACGGTGTGGCGCGTGGCGGGGTAGTCGGCGAACGCGGCGGCGAGGGTGCGTACG
GCCCTGGGGACGTCGTCGCGGGTGGCGAGGCGCACCGTGGGCTTGTACTCGGTCATGGTGAATTGCTGGG
GAGAGAGGTCGGTGATTCGGTCAACGAGGGAGCCGACTGCCGACGTGCGCTCCGGAGGCTTGCAGAATGC
GGAACACCGCGCGGGCAGGAACAGGGCCCACACTACCGCCCCACACCCCGCCTCCCGCACCGCCCCTTCC
CGGCCGCTGCTCTCGGCGCGCCCTGCTGAGCAGCCGCTATTGGCCACAGCCCATCGCGGTCGGCGCGCTG
CCATTGCTCCCTGGCGCTGTCCGTCTGCGAGGGTACTAGTGAGACGTGCGGCTTCCGTTTGTCACGTCCG
GCACGCCGCGAACCGCAAGGAACCTTCCCGACTTAGGGGCGGAGCAGGAAGCGTCGCCGGGGGGCCCACA
AGGGTAGCGGCGAAGATCCGGGTGACGCTGCGAACGGACGTGAAGAATGTGCGAGACCCAGGGTCGGCGC
CGCTGCGTTTCCCGGAACCACGCCCAGAGCAGCCGCGTCCCTGCGCAAACCCAGGGCTGCCTTGGAAAAG
GCGCAACCCCAACCCCGGATCCTTAGTGGTGGTGGTGGTGGTGGACCGGACGCGTTTACGCATAATCCGG
CACATCATACGGATAACCGGTAACCACTTTGTACAAGAAAGCTGAACGAGAAACGTAAAATGATATAAAT
ATCAATATATTAAATTAGATTTTGCATAAAAAACAGACTACATAATACTGNNN
