[The description below was written by a language model from this plasmid's Addgene catalogue record.]
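Description:
pLIX402 caPHF2 is a lentiviral mammalian expression plasmid built on the pLIX402 backbone (about 9.4 kb without insert), designed for doxycycline-inducible (Tet-On) expression of a transgene after viral delivery and integration into target cells. It is propagated in bacteria under ampicillin selection, and transduced mammalian cells are selected with puromycin. The record lists a recombination-deficient growth strain, a common choice for lentiviral plasmids because their repeated LTR sequences can be unstable. No feature table is provided, so individual backbone elements such as the LTRs, packaging signal, transactivator cassette and any epitope tags are not documented here beyond what the catalogue fields state.

The insert is human PHF2 (also known as JHDM1E or KDM7C), a PHD-finger, Jumonji-domain histone demethylase, introduced by Gateway recombination downstream of a TRE promoter. The coding sequence carries four serine-to-aspartate substitutions (S757D, S899D, S954D and S1056D). Such changes are typically phosphomimetic, with the negatively charged aspartate imitating a phosphorylated serine, and the record describes the resulting protein as constitutively active (caPHF2). Because the TRE promoter is active only when a tetracycline-responsive transactivator is engaged by inducer, expression of the mutant can be switched on at a chosen time in stably transduced populations.

The stated purpose is inducible lentiviral expression of constitutively active PHF2. The associated work concerns PKA activation driving mesenchymal-to-epithelial transition and loss of tumor-initiating ability, which suggests the construct was used to test whether activated PHF2 affects these phenotypes.
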