Addgene plasmid #91701: pLIX402 caPHF2
Purpose: inducible lentiviral expression of constitutively active PHF2
Depositing lab: Bob Weinberg. Depositing organization: Whitehead Institute for Biomedical Research. Publication: Activation of PKA leads to mesenchymal-to-epithelial transition and loss of tumor-initiating ability. Pattabiraman DR, Bierie B, Kober KI, Thiru P, Krall JA, Zill C, Reinhardt F, Tam WL, Weinberg RA. Science. 2016 Mar 4;351(6277):aad3680. doi: 10.1126/science.aad3680. PubMed 26941323.
Backbone
  Vector backbone: pLIX402
  Backbone manufacturer: David Root (Addgene plasmid # 41394)
  Backbone size w/o insert (bp): 9394
  Vector type: Mammalian Expression, Lentiviral
  Selectable markers: Puromycin
Growth in bacteria
  Bacterial resistance: Ampicillin, 100 μg/mL
  Growth temperature: 37°C
  Growth strain: NEB Stable
  Copy number: Unknown
Gene/Insert
  Gene/Insert name: PHF2
  Species: H. sapiens (human)
  Mutation: caPHF2; S757D, S899D, S954D, S1056D
  GenBank ID: NM_005392.3
  Entrez Gene: PHF2 (a.k.a. CENP-35, GRC5, JHDM1E, KDM7C)
  Promoter: TRE promoter, Tet ON
  Cloning method: Gateway Cloning
  Sequencing primers: 5′ LNCX
Terms and licenses: Academic/Nonprofit Terms; Industry Terms: Not Available to Industry
How to cite: pLIX402 caPHF2 was a gift from Bob Weinberg (Addgene plasmid # 91701 ; http://n2t.net/addgene:91701 ; RRID:Addgene_91701)
